Addgene plasmid #156656: pD649-HAsp-TARM1-Fc(DAPA)-AviTag-6xHis
Purpose: Mammalian expression of cell-surface protein extracellular domain fused to Fc(DAPA)-Avi-6xHis. Protein is secreted from cells.
Depositing lab: Chris Garcia. Depositing organization: Stanford University. Publication: A Human IgSF Cell-Surface Interactome Reveals a Complex Network of Protein-Protein Interactions. Wojtowicz WM, Vielmetter J, Fernandes RA, Siepe DH, Eastman CL, Chisholm GB, Cox S, Klock H, Anderson PW, Rue SM, Miller JJ, Glaser SM, Bragstad ML, Vance J, Lam AW, Lesley SA, Zinn K, Garcia KC. Cell. 2020 Aug 20;182(4):1027-1043.e17. doi: 10.1016/j.cell.2020.07.025. PubMed 32822567.
Backbone
  Vector backbone: pD649
  Backbone size w/o insert (bp): 6106
  Vector type: Mammalian Expression
Growth in bacteria
  Bacterial resistance: Ampicillin, 100 μg/mL
  Growth temperature: 37°C
  Growth strain: DH5alpha
  Copy number: High Copy
Gene/Insert
  Gene/Insert name: TARM1
  Species: H. sapiens (human)
  Insert size (bp): 660
  Mutation: Fc region of human IgG contains D265A and P329A mutations (DAPA)
  Entrez Gene: TARM1 (a.k.a. OLT-2)
  Promoter: CMV/SP6
  Tag / fusion protein: Fc(DAPA)-AviTag-6xHis (C terminal on backbone)
  Cloning method: Restriction Enzyme; 5′ cloning site GCGGCCGC (not destroyed); 3′ cloning site GGCGCGCC (not destroyed)
  Sequencing primers: 5′ ATTTAGGTGACACTATAG; 3′ CACGTACCAGTTGAACTTCACC
Resource information
  A portion of this plasmid was derived from a plasmid made by: synthesis by ThermoFisher
Terms and licenses: Academic/Nonprofit Terms; Industry Terms: Not Available to Industry
Depositor comments: Some plasmids in this collection may have an IS4-like element ISVsa5 family transposase upstream of the CMV promoter.
How to cite: pD649-HAsp-TARM1-Fc(DAPA)-AviTag-6xHis was a gift from Chris Garcia (Addgene plasmid # 156656 ; http://n2t.net/addgene:156656 ; RRID:Addgene_156656)
