[The description below was written by a language model from this plasmid's Addgene catalogue record and pLannotate feature annotations shown in this document.]
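Description:
pD649-HAsp-TARM1-Fc(DAPA)-AviTag-6xHis is a 6.8 kb mammalian expression plasmid built on the pD649 backbone for producing a secreted, Fc-fused form of the extracellular domain of human TARM1, an immunoglobulin-superfamily cell-surface protein. It is maintained in E. coli as a high-copy plasmid through a ColE1/pUC-type origin and selected with ampicillin via the β-lactamase gene. A separate cassette places a puromycin N-acetyltransferase gene under tandem SV40 early and bacterial EM7 promoters with an SV40 polyadenylation signal, which would allow puromycin selection of transfected mammalian cells. Short annotated fragments of KanR, lacZα, ble and the f1 origin appear to be backbone remnants rather than functional parts.

Expression is driven by the CMV immediate-early enhancer and promoter, followed by a fragment of CMV intron A and an SP6 promoter that could support in vitro transcription and also serves as a sequencing primer site. The open reading frame begins with a secretion signal, named HAsp in the plasmid title (the annotation software matched part of this region to a mouse immunoglobulin heavy chain signal sequence). The 660 bp TARM1 segment follows, cloned between preserved NotI and AscI sites. It is fused at its C terminus to a human IgG Fc region carrying the D265A and P329A (DAPA) substitutions, which are generally used to reduce Fc effector binding, and then to an AviTag for site-specific biotinylation and a 6xHis tag for metal-affinity purification. The two small tags are not individually annotated in the feature table. A bGH polyadenylation signal ends the transcript.

The plasmid belongs to a collection made for screening protein–protein interactions among human IgSF cell-surface proteins. The depositor notes that some plasmids in the collection may carry an IS4-like transposase upstream of the CMV promoter; none is annotated here.
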