Features (pLannotate 1.2.2; 21 found; start..end, strand, type, name):
    119..143     -  CDS            KanR (fragment): aminoglycoside phosphotransferase; aph(3')-Ia; confers resistance to kanamycin
    254..842     +  rep_origin     ori: high-copy-number ColE1/pMB1/pBR322/pUC origin of replication
   1067..1084    +  terminator     rrnB T2 terminator (fragment): transcription terminator T2 from the E. coli rrnB gene
   1109..1128    -  CDS            lacZα (fragment): LacZα fragment of β-galactosidase; lacZ fragment
   1584..1600    +  protein_bind   lac operator: The lac repressor binds to the lac operator to inhibit transcription in E. coli. This inhibition can be relieved by adding lactose or isopropyl-β-D-thiogalactopyranoside (IPTG). lac repressor encoded by lacI
   1843..2146    +  enhancer       CMV enhancer: human cytomegalovirus immediate early enhancer
   2147..2350    +  promoter       CMV promoter: human cytomegalovirus (CMV) immediate early promoter
   2486..2529    +  intron         CMV intron (fragment): modified intron A from human cytomegalovirus
   2581..2599    +  promoter       SP6 promoter: promoter for bacteriophage SP6 RNA polymerase
   2603..2640    +  CDS            IgH signal sequence (fragment): signal sequence from the mouse immunoglobulin heavy chain variable region
   2749..3408    +  CDS            TARM1 (fragment): TARM1_HUMAN - Experimental evidence at protein level: Swiss-Prot protein existence level 1. May act as receptor (By similarity). Negatively regulates TCR-mediated CD4(+) T cell proliferation and activation, possibly by binding an unknown ligand on the T cell surface (PubMed:26311901). Enhances Toll-like receptor-mediated production of pro-inflammatory cytokines by macrophages and neutrophils (By similarity). From Homo sapiens (Human).
   3340..4101    +  CDS            IGHG2 (fragment): IGHG2_HUMAN - Experimental evidence at protein level: Swiss-Prot protein existence level 1. Constant region of immunoglobulin heavy chains. Immunoglobulins, also known as antibodies, are membrane-bound or secreted glycoproteins produced by B lymphocytes. In the recognition phase of humoral immunity, the membrane-bound immunoglobulins serve as receptors which, upon binding of a specific antigen, trigger the clonal expansion and differentiation of B lymphocytes into immunoglobulins- secreting plasma cells. Secreted immunoglobulins mediate the effector phase of humoral immunity, which results in
   4316..4427    +  polyA_signal   bGH poly(A) signal: bovine growth hormone polyadenylation signal
   4428..4536    +  rep_origin     f1 ori (fragment): f1 bacteriophage origin of replication; arrow indicates direction of (+) strand synthesis
   4550..4879    +  promoter       SV40 promoter: SV40 enhancer and early promoter
   4927..4974    +  promoter       EM7 promoter: synthetic bacterial promoter&nbsp
   4993..5592    +  CDS            PuroR (fragment): puromycin N-acetyltransferase; pac from Streptomyces; confers resistance to puromycin
   5602..5727    +  CDS            ble (fragment): BLE_KLEPN - Experimental evidence at protein level: Swiss-Prot protein existence level 1. Binding protein with a strong affinity to the bleomycin family of antibiotics. Binds to CL990; an antimitotic-antibiotic compound. From Klebsiella pneumoniae.
   5722..5843    +  polyA_signal   SV40 poly(A) signal: SV40 polyadenylation signal
   5896..6756    -  CDS            AmpR: β-lactamase; bla; confers resistance to ampicillin, carbenicillin, and related antibiotics
   6759..89      -  promoter       AmpR promoter (fragment) (across the origin): bla
>Addgene plasmid #156656 | pD649-HAsp-TARM1-Fc(DAPA)-AviTag-6xHis | depositor full sequence | sequence record 302421 | Full Sequence
TTTCAATATTATTGAAGCATTTATCAGGGTTATTGTCTCATGAGCGGATACATATTTGAATGTATTTAGA
AAAATAAACAAATAGGGGTCAGTGTTACAACCAATTAACCAATTCTGAACATTATCGCGAGCCCATTTAT
ACCTGAATATGGCTCATAACACCCCTTGCTCATGACCAAAATCCCTTAACGTGAGTTACGCGCGCGTCGT
TCCACTGAGCGTCAGACCCCGTAGAAAAGATCAAAGGATCTTCTTGAGATCCTTTTTTTCTGCGCGTAAT
CTGCTGCTTGCAAACAAAAAAACCACCGCTACCAGCGGTGGTTTGTTTGCCGGATCAAGAGCTACCAACT
CTTTTTCCGAAGGTAACTGGCTTCAGCAGAGCGCAGATACCAAATACTGTTCTTCTAGTGTAGCCGTAGT
TAGCCCACCACTTCAAGAACTCTGTAGCACCGCCTACATACCTCGCTCTGCTAATCCTGTTACCAGTGGC
TGCTGCCAGTGGCGATAAGTCGTGTCTTACCGGGTTGGACTCAAGACGATAGTTACCGGATAAGGCGCAG
CGGTCGGGCTGAACGGGGGGTTCGTGCACACAGCCCAGCTTGGAGCGAACGACCTACACCGAACTGAGAT
ACCTACAGCGTGAGCTATGAGAAAGCGCCACGCTTCCCGAAGGGAGAAAGGCGGACAGGTATCCGGTAAG
CGGCAGGGTCGGAACAGGAGAGCGCACGAGGGAGCTTCCAGGGGGAAACGCCTGGTATCTTTATAGTCCT
GTCGGGTTTCGCCACCTCTGACTTGAGCGTCGATTTTTGTGATGCTCGTCAGGGGGGCGGAGCCTATGGA
AAAACGCCAGCAACGCGGCCTTTTTACGGTTCCTGGCCTTTTGCTGGCCTTTTGCTCACATGTTCTTTCC
TGCGTTATCCCCTGATTCTGTGGATAACCGTATTACCGCCTTTGAGTGAGCTGATACCGCTCGCCGCAGC
CGAACGACCGAGCGCAGCGAGTCAGTGAGCGAGGAAGCGGAAGGCGAGAGTAGGGAACTGCCAGGCATCA
AACTAAGCAGAAGGCCCCTGACGGATGGCCTTTTTGCGTTTCTACAAACTCTTTCTGTGTTGTAAAACGA
CGGCCAGTCTTAAGCTCGGGCCCCCTGGGCGGTTCTGATAACGAGTAATCGTTAATCCGCAAATAACGTA
AAAACCCGCTTCGGCGGGTTTTTTTATGGGGGGAGTTTAGGGAAAGAGCATTTGTCAGAATATTTAAGGG
CGCCTGTCACTTTGCTTGATATATGAGAATTATTTAACCTTATAAATGAGAAAAAAGCAACGCACTTTAA
ATAAGATACGTTGCTTTTTCGATTGATGAACACCTATAATTAAACTATTCATCTATTATTTATGATTTTT
TGTATATACAATATTTCTAGTTTGTTAAAGAGAATTAAGAAAATAAATCTCGAAAATAATAAAGGGAAAA
TCAGTTTTTGATATCAAAATTATACATGTCAACGATAATACAAAATATAATACAAACTATAAGATGTTAT
CAGTATTTATTATCATTTAGAATAAATTTTGTGTCGCCCTTAATTGTGAGCGGATAACAATTACGAGCTT
CATGCACAGTGGCGTTGACTCAATATTGGCCATTAGCCATATTATTCATTGGTTATATAGCATAAATCAA
TATTGGCTATTGGCCATTGCATACGTTGTATCTATATCATAATATGTACATTTATATTGGCTCATGTCCA
ATATGACCGCCATGTTGGCATTGATTATTGACTAGTTATTAATAGTAATCAATTACGGGGTCATTAGTTC
ATAGCCCATATATGGAGTTCCGCGTTACATAACTTACGGTAAATGGCCCGCCTGGCTGACCGCCCAACGA
CCCCCGCCCATTGACGTCAATAATGACGTATGTTCCCATAGTAACGCCAATAGGGACTTTCCATTGACGT
CAATGGGTGGAGTATTTACGGTAAACTGCCCACTTGGCAGTACATCAAGTGTATCATATGCCAAGTACGC
CCCCTATTGACGTCAATGACGGTAAATGGCCCGCCTGGCATTATGCCCAGTACATGACCTTATGGGACTT
TCCTACTTGGCAGTACATCTACGTATTAGTCATCGCTATTACCATGGTGATGCGGTTTTGGCAGTACATC
AATGGGCGTGGATAGCGGTTTGACTCACGGGGATTTCCAAGTCTCCACCCCATTGACGTCAATGGGAGTT
TGTTTTGGCACCAAAATCAACGGGACTTTCCAAAATGTCGTAACAACTCCGCCCCATTGACGCAAATGGG
CGGTAGGCGTGTACGGTGGGAGGTCTATATAAGCAGAGCTCGTTTAGTGAACCGTCAGATCGCCTGGAGA
CGCCATCCACGCTGTTTTGACCTCCATAGAAGACACCGGGACCGATCCAGCCTCCGCGGCCGGGAACGGT
GCATTGGAACGCGGATTCCCCGTGCCAAGAGTGACGTAAGTACCGCCTATAGAGTCTATAGGCCCACCCC
CTTGGCTTCGTTAGAACGCGGCTACAATTAATACATAACCTTATGTATCATACACATACGATTTAGGTGA
CACTATAGAATAACATCCACTTTGCCTTTCTCTCCACAGGTGTCCACTCCCAGGTCCAACTGCACCTCGG
TTCTATCGAAAACGCGCCTGCTAGCGCCACCATGAAGACCATCATTGCCCTGAGCTACATCTTCTGCCTG
GTGTTCGCTGCGGCCGCCCAAGGCGATACAAGAGGCGACGGATCTCTGCCTAAGCCTTCTCTGTCTGCCT
GGCCTTCTAGCGTGGTGCCCGCCAATAGCAATGTGACCCTGAGATGTTGGACCCCTGCCAGAGGCGTGTC
CTTCGTTCTGAGAAAAGGCGGCATCATCCTGGAAAGCCCCAAGCCTCTGGATTCTACAGAGGGCGCTGCC
GAGTTCCACCTGAACAACCTGAAAGTGCGGAACGCCGGCGAGTACACATGCGAGTACTACAGAAAGGCCT
CTCCACACATCCTGAGCCAGAGATCTGATGTCCTGCTGCTGCTGGTCACAGGCCACCTGAGCAAGCCCTT
TCTGAGAACCTATCAGAGGGGCACAGTGACCGCTGGCGGAAGAGTTACCCTGCAGTGTCAGAAGAGGGAC
CAGCTGTTCGTGCCCATCATGTTCGCCCTGCTGAAGGCCGGAACACCCTCTCCAATTCAGCTGCAGTCTC
CTGCCGGCAAAGAGATCGACTTCAGCCTGGTGGATGTGACAGCCGGCGACGCCGGAAATTACAGCTGCAT
GTACTACCAGACAAAGAGCCCCTTCTGGGCCAGCGAGCCTAGCGATCAGCTGGAAATCCTGGTTACCGTG
CCTCCTGGCACCACCAGCTCTAACTACAGCCTGGGCAACTTCGTCAGAGGCGCGCCGGGCGGCGACAAGA
CCCACACCTGCCCCCCCTGCCCAGCTCCAGAACTGCTGGGAGGGCCTTCCGTGTTCCTGTTCCCCCCCAA
GCCCAAGGACACCCTGATGATCAGCAGGACCCCCGAGGTGACCTGCGTGGTGGTGGCCGTGTCCCACGAG
GACCCAGAGGTGAAGTTCAACTGGTACGTGGACGGCGTGGAGGTGCACAACGCCAAGACCAAGCCCAGAG
AGGAGCAGTACAACAGCACCTACAGGGTGGTGTCCGTGCTGACCGTGCTGCACCAGGACTGGCTGAACGG
CAAAGAATACAAGTGCAAAGTCTCCAACAAGGCCCTGGCTGCCCCAATCGAAAAGACAATCAGCAAGGCC
AAGGGCCAGCCACGGGAGCCCCAGGTGTACACCCTGCCCCCCAGCCGGGAGGAGATGACCAAGAACCAGG
TGTCCCTGACCTGTCTGGTGAAGGGCTTCTACCCCAGCGATATCGCCGTGGAGTGGGAGAGCAACGGCCA
GCCCGAGAACAACTACAAGACCACCCCCCCAGTGCTGGACAGCGACGGCAGCTTCTTCCTGTACAGCAAG
CTGACCGTGGACAAGTCCAGGTGGCAGCAGGGCAACGTGTTCAGCTGCAGCGTGATGCACGAGGCCCTGC
ACAACCACTACACCCAGAAGTCCCTGAGCCTGAGCCCCGGCGGCAGCGGTCTTAATGATATTTTCGAGGC
TCAGAAGATTGAGTGGCATGAACACCACCACCATCACCACTAAGGCCGGCCTGTAGTCACTGGCACAACG
CGTTACCCGGTAAGCCAATCGGGTATACACGGTCGTCATACTGCAGACAGGGTTCTTCTACTTTGCAAGA
TAGTCTTGAGTAGTAAAATAAATAGATAGAGAAAATCAGCCTCGACTGTGCCTTCTAGTTGCCAGCCATC
TGTTGTTTGCCCCTCCCCCGTGCCTTCCTTGACCCTGGAAGGTGCCACTCCCACTGTCCTTTCCTAATAA
AATGAGGAAATTGCATCACAACACTCAACCCTATCTCGGTCTATTCTTTTGATTTATAAGGGATTTTGCC
GATTTCGGCCTATTGGTTAAAAAATGAGCTGATTTAACAAAAATTTAACGCGAATTAATTCTGTGGAATG
TGTGTCAGTTAGGGTGTGGAAAGTCCCCAGGCTCCCCAGCAGGCAGAAGTATGCAAAGCATGCATCTCAA
TTAGTCAGCAACCAGGTGTGGAAAGTCCCCAGGCTCCCCAGCAGGCAGAAGTATGCAAAGCATGCATCTC
AATTAGTCAGCAACCATAGTCCCGCCCCTAACTCCGCCCATCCCGCCCCTAACTCCGCCCAGTTCCGCCC
ATTCTCCGCCCCATGGCTGACTAATTTTTTTTATTTATGCAGAGGCCGAGGCCGCCTCTGCCTCTGAGCT
ATTCCAGAAGTAGTGAGGAGGCTTTTTTGGAGGCCTAGGCTTTTGCAAAAAGCTCCCGGGAGCTTGTATA
TCCATTTTCGGATCTGATCAGCACGTGTTGACAATTAATCATCGGCATAGTATATCGGCATAGTATAATA
CGACAAGGTGAGGAACTAAACCATGACCGAGTACAAGCCCACGGTGCGCCTCGCCACCCGCGACGACGTC
CCCAGGGCCGTACGCACCCTCGCCGCCGCGTTCGCCGACTACCCCGCCACGCGCCACACCGTCGATCCGG
ACCGCCACATCGAGCGGGTCACCGAGCTGCAAGAACTCTTCCTCACGCGCGTCGGGCTCGACATCGGCAA
GGTGTGGGTCGCGGACGACGGCGCCGCGGTGGCGGTCTGGACCACGCCGGAGAGCGTCGAAGCGGGGGCG
GTGTTCGCCGAGATCGGCCCGCGCATGGCCGAGTTGAGCGGTTCCCGGCTGGCCGCGCAGCAACAGATGG
AAGGCCTCCTGGCGCCGCACCGGCCCAAGGAGCCCGCGTGGTTCCTGGCCACCGTCGGCGTCTCGCCCGA
CCACCAGGGCAAGGGTCTGGGCAGCGCCGTCGTGCTCCCCGGAGTGGAGGCGGCCGAGCGCGCCGGGGTG
CCCGCCTTCCTGGAGACATCCGCGCCCCGCAACCTCCCCTTCTACGAGCGGCTCGGCTTCACCGTCACCG
CCGACGTCGAGGTGCCCGAAGGACCGCGCACCTGGTGCATGACCCGCAAGCCCGGTGCCTGACACGTGCT
ACGAGATTTCGATTCCACCGCCGCCTTCTATGAAAGGTTGGGCTTCGGAATCGTTTTCCGGGACGCCGGC
TGGATGATCCTCCAGCGCGGGGATCTCATGCTGGAGTTCTTCGCCCACCCCAACTTGTTTATTGCAGCTT
ATAATGGTTACAAATAAAGCAATAGCATCACAAATTTCACAAATAAAGCATTTTTTTCACTGCATTCTAG
TTGTGGTTTGTCCAAACTCATCAATGTATCTTATCATGTCTGTATACCGTCGACCTCTAGCTAGAGCTTG
GCGTAATCATGGTCATTACCAATGCTTAATCAGTGAGGCACCTATCTCAGCGATCTGTCTATTTCGTTCA
TCCATAGTTGCCTGACTCCCCGTCGTGTAGATAACTACGATACGGGAGGGCTTACCATCTGGCCCCAGCG
CTGCGATGATACCGCGAGAACCACGCTCACCGGCTCCGGATTTATCAGCAATAAACCAGCCAGCCGGAAG
GGCCGAGCGCAGAAGTGGTCCTGCAACTTTATCCGCCTCCATCCAGTCTATTAATTGTTGCCGGGAAGCT
AGAGTAAGTAGTTCGCCAGTTAATAGTTTGCGCAACGTTGTTGCCATCGCTACAGGCATCGTGGTGTCAC
GCTCGTCGTTTGGTATGGCTTCATTCAGCTCCGGTTCCCAACGATCAAGGCGAGTTACATGATCCCCCAT
GTTGTGCAAAAAAGCGGTTAGCTCCTTCGGTCCTCCGATCGTTGTCAGAAGTAAGTTGGCCGCAGTGTTA
TCACTCATGGTTATGGCAGCACTGCATAATTCTCTTACTGTCATGCCATCCGTAAGATGCTTTTCTGTGA
CTGGTGAGTACTCAACCAAGTCATTCTGAGAATAGTGTATGCGGCGACCGAGTTGCTCTTGCCCGGCGTC
AATACGGGATAATACCGCGCCACATAGCAGAACTTTAAAAGTGCTCATCATTGGAAAACGTTCTTCGGGG
CGAAAACTCTCAAGGATCTTACCGCTGTTGAGATCCAGTTCGATGTAACCCACTCGTGCACCCAACTGAT
CTTCAGCATCTTTTACTTTCACCAGCGTTTCTGGGTGAGCAAAAACAGGAAGGCAAAATGCCGCAAAAAA
GGGAATAAGGGCGACACGGAAATGTTGAATACTCATATTCTTCCTT
