>Addgene plasmid #156656 | pD649-HAsp-TARM1-Fc(DAPA)-AviTag-6xHis | depositor partial sequence | sequence record 302422 | insert (extracellular domain)
CAAGGCGATACAAGAGGCGACGGATCTCTGCCTAAGCCTTCTCTGTCTGCCTGGCCTTCTAGCGTGGTGC
CCGCCAATAGCAATGTGACCCTGAGATGTTGGACCCCTGCCAGAGGCGTGTCCTTCGTTCTGAGAAAAGG
CGGCATCATCCTGGAAAGCCCCAAGCCTCTGGATTCTACAGAGGGCGCTGCCGAGTTCCACCTGAACAAC
CTGAAAGTGCGGAACGCCGGCGAGTACACATGCGAGTACTACAGAAAGGCCTCTCCACACATCCTGAGCC
AGAGATCTGATGTCCTGCTGCTGCTGGTCACAGGCCACCTGAGCAAGCCCTTTCTGAGAACCTATCAGAG
GGGCACAGTGACCGCTGGCGGAAGAGTTACCCTGCAGTGTCAGAAGAGGGACCAGCTGTTCGTGCCCATC
ATGTTCGCCCTGCTGAAGGCCGGAACACCCTCTCCAATTCAGCTGCAGTCTCCTGCCGGCAAAGAGATCG
ACTTCAGCCTGGTGGATGTGACAGCCGGCGACGCCGGAAATTACAGCTGCATGTACTACCAGACAAAGAG
CCCCTTCTGGGCCAGCGAGCCTAGCGATCAGCTGGAAATCCTGGTTACCGTGCCTCCTGGCACCACCAGC
TCTAACTACAGCCTGGGCAACTTCGTCAGA
